Addgene plasmid #97103: Tol2-lyzC-microRNA Let 7-2-dendra2
Purpose: overexpression of microRNA and Dendra2 in Zebrafish
Depositing lab: Qing Deng. Depositing organization: Purdue University. Publication: Phenotypical microRNA screen reveals a noncanonical role of CDK2 in regulating neutrophil migration. Hsu AY, Wang D, Liu S, Lu J, Syahirah R, Bennin DA, Huttenlocher A, Umulis DM, Wan J, Deng Q. Proc Natl Acad Sci U S A. 2019 Aug 26. pii: 1905221116. doi: 10.1073/pnas.1905221116. PubMed 31451657.
Backbone
  Vector backbone: Tol2
  Vector type: Zebrafish
Growth in bacteria
  Bacterial resistance: Ampicillin, 100 μg/mL
  Growth temperature: 37°C
  Growth strain: DH5alpha
  Copy number: High Copy
Gene/Insert
  Gene/Insert name: microRNA Let 7 2 dendra2
  Species: D. rerio (zebrafish)
  Cloning method: Ligation Independent Cloning
Terms and licenses: Academic/Nonprofit Terms; Industry Terms: Not Available to Industry
How to cite: Tol2-lyzC-microRNA Let 7-2-dendra2 was a gift from Qing Deng (Addgene plasmid # 97103 ; http://n2t.net/addgene:97103 ; RRID:Addgene_97103)
