[The description below was written by a language model from this plasmid's Addgene catalogue record and pLannotate feature annotations shown in this document.]
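Description:
Tol2-lyzC-microRNA Let 7-2-dendra2 is a 7,936 nt Tol2 transposon-based transgenesis plasmid for zebrafish, designed to overexpress a let-7 family microRNA together with the fluorescent protein Dendra2. It is propagated in E. coli on a pBluescript-type backbone carrying a high-copy ColE1/pUC origin and an ampicillin resistance gene (β-lactamase with its own promoter). The backbone also retains a partial f1 origin, lac promoter/operator remnants and a T3 promoter. The Tol2 arms are not annotated as such. However, a short match to medaka tyrosinase next to the f1 origin fragment is consistent with Tol2-derived sequence, since that element was originally found in the medaka tyrosinase locus.

The name indicates that the cassette is driven by the lyzC (lysozyme C) promoter, which is generally used for neutrophil-restricted expression in zebrafish. This promoter is not annotated in the feature table and presumably lies in the unannotated region upstream of the payload. Downstream, a short fragment matching zebrafish β-actin is followed by a let-7 microRNA precursor, then the Dendra2 coding sequence, a small SV40 large T antigen fragment and the SV40 polyadenylation signal. This layout suggests that the microRNA hairpin sits in actin-derived, possibly intronic, sequence ahead of the reporter, so that a single transcript would yield both the microRNA and Dendra2, though the record does not state this explicitly. Dendra2 is a green-to-red photoconvertible protein, so it marks expressing cells and allows selected cells to be optically tagged and tracked. The associated publication describes a phenotypic microRNA screen of neutrophil migration, for which constructs like this one would typically be integrated into the genome with Tol2 transposase.
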