Features (pLannotate 1.2.2; 17 found; start..end, strand, type, name):
   1739..1861    +  CDS            actba (fragment): ACTB1_DANRE - Also known as bact, bactin1, bactzf. Experimental evidence at protein level: Swiss-Prot protein existence level 1. Actin is a highly conserved protein that polymerizes to produce filaments that form cross-linked networks in the cytoplasm of cells. Actin exists in both monomeric (G-actin) and polymeric (F-actin) forms, both forms playing key functions, such as cell motility and contraction. In addition to their role in the cytoplasmic cytoskeleton, G- and F-actin also localize in the nucleus, and regulate gene transcription and motility and repair of damaged DNA. From Danio rerio
   2393..2472    +  ncRNA          let-7: Accession: RF00027 - let-7 microRNA precursor
   3012..3030    -  misc_feature   MCS (fragment): pBluescript multiple cloning site
   3045..3734    +  CDS            Dendra2: Dendra2 is a photoconvertible green fluorescent protein published in 2006, derived from Dendronephthya sp.. It has high acid sensitivity.
   3742..3825    +  CDS            large T antigen (fragment): large T antigen from SV40 (simian virus 40)
   3848..3969    +  polyA_signal   SV40 poly(A) signal: SV40 polyadenylation signal
   3976..4061    -  rep_origin     M13 ori (fragment): M13 bacteriophage origin of replication; arrow indicates direction of (+) strand synthesis
   4347..4365    -  promoter       T3 promoter: promoter for bacteriophage T3 RNA polymerase
   4410..4426    -  protein_bind   lac operator: The lac repressor binds to the lac operator to inhibit transcription in E. coli. This inhibition can be relieved by adding lactose or isopropyl-β-D-thiogalactopyranoside (IPTG). lac repressor encoded by lacI
   4434..4464    -  promoter       lac promoter: promoter for the E. coli lac operon
   4479..4500    -  protein_bind   CAP binding site: CAP binding activates transcription in the presence of cAMP. E. coli catabolite activator protein
   4513..4605    -  CDS            lacI (fragment): lac repressor; lacI; The lac repressor binds to the lac operator to inhibit transcription in E. coli. This inhibition can be relieved by adding lactose or isopropyl-β-D-thiogalactopyranoside (IPTG).
   4788..5376    -  rep_origin     ori: high-copy-number ColE1/pMB1/pBR322/pUC origin of replication
   5547..6407    -  CDS            AmpR: β-lactamase; bla; confers resistance to ampicillin, carbenicillin, and related antibiotics
   6408..6512    -  promoter       AmpR promoter: bla
   6538..6868    -  rep_origin     f1 ori (fragment) (sequence partly withheld): f1 bacteriophage origin of replication; arrow indicates direction of (+) strand synthesis
   6866..7093    +  CDS            tyr (fragment) (sequence partly withheld): TYRO_ORYLA - Also known as tyro. Experimental evidence at transcript level: Swiss-Prot protein existence level 2. This is a copper-containing oxidase that functions in the formation of pigments such as melanins and other polyphenolic compounds. From Oryzias latipes (Japanese rice fish) (Japanese killifish).
>Addgene plasmid #97103 | Tol2-lyzC-microRNA Let 7-2-dendra2 | addgene full sequence | sequence record 182573 | Addgene NGS Result
TGCTTAAAGATAGCCATGCTCCAGGTCCTTGTGTCCTTCTAAGGTCTGTTTGTGGTTTAAGCTGTTTGTT
GACACACGCTTGTCATCTCCATTTTTCTGTGAAGTTATTGTCAGTTTATTGCACACTGGGTTGCATTAAG
CTGCAGTTTTTTCACAACAGTTTTCCACATTGTAACAGTCAGTCTCCAAATTATTCCATCAGTCCTCAAA
TTTAGTCATTTGAGGCCATGAAAACACTTAAAACTACATGAAGGTAGTTTGGCATTAGGTTTTAGACTTG
TTCTTGTTTGGCATATTGCAACCTGTGTAAAAATGATTTGATTTTTATTTTTTTTTTTTTTTTTTCAGAA
AGAAACGGTCCAAAAAGAGTTATGTGAACATTTATCCATGTGTTTAATGTTTTTTAAATTAAAAAAAAAC
ATTTTTATTAAACCACTTGTGACTAAACCTTTTTTAGTTATTCTATTTTGTGACGAGTCTGAATGGCCAA
AGTACTCTTGAATCCAAAATCTTTATAGTAAAATGTTTAATCTTACTTGCAGTGTTGGGTATAATTTGTA
ACAAAGTTGAATTCCATATCTGCTGAGTGAAAAAGTAAAGTAAGAGATTGCTGTAAATATTTAGGTTATT
TATTTATTAATACAATATAGAAAGTAACAAAACACAATGTAAAAAATCAATAAAGAAAGTAAATATTAAA
AGTAATGATAAACTAATGATGTAAACAATATTAGCAACAAAGTTTGTACAATTCAGGGAGGGTAAAGAAT
TTCACCTAATAGTCAAACTCTGTATTAAATAATATAAAATCTTTGTTCTTAGTCTGAAGAGGAGACTGTG
AGAGAAAGCTTACTGGTTGTTAAATTAGAAAATTTGTAACTTGCAGATTAAAATGATTTAAATAATTTTA
TAAAGGCCATGTTTGAAACAAATGTAAAAACATAATAAATGTTAAGAATTTCAGATATTGAGATTTTACA
ATTTAAAAAAAGCAATAAAGTAATAGCAGAGACCTACACTCTTAAAGTAAATTACCCAACTCTGCTTACT
AGTAACTTTTGGAATAGTTACTAGTATCCATTGAACAAATACTAGAATCTAATTAAATTGTGTGAGTGTC
CAATGAAAAGATTCTTGTATTTAAAACAGTACCAGTATCTATATATGTACAAAATTTAGTGCTAGCAAAA
TGCAAATAAATACTACTGCATATAATGGATTGCATTGTAAATCGACTCGCCATAATACATTTATTTCCTA
TTTTTACTTTTAACAAAAAATAAGTTCACTGAGTATTTCATGTCATTAAATCGCATTAAACCTCTTGCAT
GCTTTATGTACACTAGTGCAGTTCGCTAAATGACCACCGGTGTCACTAATAACACGATCGTTTCTGAATT
CTGCATTAAACGCCATTTATACGTTGCTCTTATTAGTAAACAATTTCTCCATCATGAGCTCGACCAGTAT
TGCATATTTCATCCTCTTAAATCCAGAGTTGTTTCTTTTAATCACTTTCTCTTCATGATAAAAGCAGTTT
TTGGTTTTCAGAAGTTTACAACAAACCCAGTCAGTTATTGCCTCAGCAAACACTGGAGCAACTGCACACT
TGTGAAAAGCTTCTTGCGAAACACAAACCTTTCTCTGGACTTATAAATAAAGGCATTCAGCAGCTCCACC
ATACACCTCCACTGGTCTTGATAAAGCAGATATCAGCAGTGATACAGGTACCGCCACCATGGATGAGGAA
ATCGCTGCCCTGGTCGTTGACAACGGCTCCGGTATGTGCAAAGCCGGTTTTGCTGGAGATGATGCCCCTC
GTGCTGTTTTCCCCTCCATTGTTGGACGACCCAGACATCAGGTACATTTAATAAACCATCCTAATAACAT
GTTAATCATATTGAACCACATTAAACTCTCATTTGTGCATTTTACATCTTTTAAAACCGATTTATATTCG
TTTTTAGATAATGAAGTTTATTAAAGTGTTAATTCACAGCTTTATTGCTTGTTTTGAGAATCTGCTTGCA
TAAGTGATTTTTAAACTTGATCTGATTTTCGTTTGTTTCGAAGTTCTTCAGCTTTGAAAGTCAGATCTTC
AATTCACAGCCATGCCATAGTTTTAGGATACAGTATAAGTAGACGAATTGGGATGCATCGTAGATTTTAT
GCTGTGTTTGTTATGGTTTTTCAGTGGTAGAGATTTTCAGAGTATTATTAGGGTTATAGTCAGTGTCAGG
TTTATTTATCGTCAGCGTGATGGGCAAAAAACAGCTGGCAGTACGGGCTGTTGCCTTACACTGGTTGTCC
AGTAGGGGAAGACATTACACTTGAAATATATTGACACCTGCTAGTGCTAGTGATGTAGGAATGGATACTG
GAGTCTGTGCGCTGCAGGCTGAGGTAGTTGGTTGTATGGTTTTGCATCATAATCAGCCTGGAGTTAACTG
TACAACCTTCTAGCTTTCCCTGCGGTGTCACCATTACGTCGAGGTGAGTATGAACAGCTGCCATATAGAC
GAGCATTTCAAGTGTTTCCACCTTATAATGGAGGATAGAAGTAGTTTCATTGTTGTTGTTGTATTTTGTT
TCGGTCTTTGTTGTGCTGTCGTTAACTGGCTGTTAGTCAGTCCGTCTGCCAAATGGAGGGTTAGCCAACT
GCTGTTACTCTCGCCCAGAAATCTGCGCCAACATGGACACACCCAGTGGAGCAAGCCATCTGATTTTCAT
GGTCAGATTGTAAAGAAGCAATTACTCTTGGACAGTTTAAGCAGAAAAGCCACCAAGTCAAGTCACTGGT
CATATGATGAACTCGAAGATCTAATAAAAGTTAATTTAAGCGTTCATTACAATAAATTCAAGTGAATCTG
TTTTAAGCTAGCCTTTAACGTTTTTAAATTCCTTCAAACAAATTAGTTCCTCTTTGCAGTTCCTCATTTC
TCGGTGAGCTGGTGCTTTAATCCCTTTACTTTTTCTTCCTCTAGGGAGTGATGGTTGGCATGGGACGAAT
TAATTCCTGCAGCCCGGGGGTACCGGTCGCCACCATGAACACCCCGGGAATTAACCTGATCAAGGAGGAC
ATGCGCGTGAAGGTGCACATGGAGGGCAACGTGAACGGCCACGCCTTCGTGATCGAGGGCGAGGGCAAGG
GCAAGCCCTACGAGGGCACCCAGACCGCCAACCTGACCGTGAAGGAGGGCGCCCCCCTGCCCTTCAGCTA
CGACATCCTGACCACCGCCGTGCACTACGGCAACCGGGTGTTCACCAAGTACCCCGAGGACATCCCCGAC
TACTTCAAGCAGAGCTTCCCCGAGGGCTACAGCTGGGAGCGCACCATGACCTTCGAGGACAAGGGCATCT
GCACCATCCGCAGCGACATCAGCCTGGAGGGCGACTGCTTCTTCCAGAACGTGCGCTTCAAGGGCACCAA
CTTCCCCCCCAACGGCCCCGTGATGCAGAAGAAAACCCTGAAGTGGGAGCCCAGCACCGAGAAGCTGCAC
GTGCGCGACGGCCTGCTGGTGGGCAACATCAACATGGCCCTGCTGCTGGAGGGCGGCGGCCACTACCTGT
GCGACTTCAAGACCACCTACAAGGCCAAGAAGGTGGTGCAGCTGCCCGACGCCCACTTCGTGGACCACCG
CATCGAGATCCTGGGCAACGACAGCGACTACAACAAGGTGAAGCTGTACGAGCACGCCGTGGCCCGCTAC
AGCCCCCTGCCCAGCCAGGTGTGGTAATCTAGATCATAATCAGCCATACCACATTTGTAGAGGTTTTACT
TGCTTTAAAAAACCTCCCACACCTCCCCCTGAACCTGAAACATAAAATGAATGCAATTGTTGTTGTTAAC
TTGTTTATTGCAGCTTATAATGGTTACAAATAAAGCAATAGCATCACAAATTTCACAAATAAAGCATTTT
TTTCACTGCATTCTAGTTGTGGTTTGTCCAAACTCATCAATGTATCTTAAGGCGTAAATTGTAAGCGTTA
ATATTTTGTTAAAATTCGCGTTAAATTTTTGTTAAATCAGCTCATTTTTTAACCAATAGGCCGAAATCGG
CGGATCCTGCGGCCGCAAGGGAAAATAGAATGAAGTGATCTCCAAAAAATAAGTACTTTTTGACTGTAAA
TAAAATTGTAAGGAGTAAAAAGTACTTTTTTTTCTAAAAAAATGTAATTAAGTAAAAGTAAAAGTATTGA
TTTTTAATTGTACTCAAGTAAAGTAAAAATCCCCAAAAATAATACTTAAGTACAGTAATCAAGTAAAATT
ACTCAAGTACTTTACACCTCTGGTTCTTGACCCCCTACCTTCAGCAAGCCCAGCAGATCCACTAGATCTT
TTGTTCCCTTTAGTGAGGGTTAATTGCGCGCTTGGCGTAATCATGGTCATAGCTGTTTCCTGTGTGAAAT
TGTTATCCGCTCACAATTCCACACAACATACGAGCCGGAAGCATAAAGTGTAAAGCCTGGGGTGCCTAAT
GAGTGAGCTAACTCACATTAATTGCGTTGCGCTCACTGCCCGCTTTCCAGTCGGGAAACCTGTCGTGCCA
GCTGCATTAATGAATCGGCCAACGCGCGGGGAGAGGCGGTTTGCGTATTGGGCGCTCTTCCGCTTCCTCG
CTCACTGACTCGCTGCGCTCGGTCGTTCGGCTGCGGCGAGCGGTATCAGCTCACTCAAAGGCGGTAATAC
GGTTATCCACAGAATCAGGGGATAACGCAGGAAAGAACATGTGAGCAAAAGGCCAGCAAAAGGCCAGGAA
CCGTAAAAAGGCCGCGTTGCTGGCGTTTTTCCATAGGCTCCGCCCCCCTGACGAGCATCACAAAAATCGA
CGCTCAAGTCAGAGGTGGCGAAACCCGACAGGACTATAAAGATACCAGGCGTTTCCCCCTGGAAGCTCCC
TCGTGCGCTCTCCTGTTCCGACCCTGCCGCTTACCGGATACCTGTCCGCCTTTCTCCCTTCGGGAAGCGT
GGCGCTTTCTCATAGCTCACGCTGTAGGTATCTCAGTTCGGTGTAGGTCGTTCGCTCCAAGCTGGGCTGT
GTGCACGAACCCCCCGTTCAGCCCGACCGCTGCGCCTTATCCGGTAACTATCGTCTTGAGTCCAACCCGG
TAAGACACGACTTATCGCCACTGGCAGCAGCCACTGGTAACAGGATTAGCAGAGCGAGGTATGTAGGCGG
TGCTACAGAGTTCTTGAAGTGGTGGCCTAACTACGGCTACACTAGAAGAACAGTATTTGGTATCTGCGCT
CTGCTGAAGCCAGTTACCTTCGGAAAAAGAGTTGGTAGCTCTTGATCCGGCAAACAAACCACCGCTGGTA
GCGGTGGTTTTTTTGTTTGCAAGCAGCAGATTACGCGCAGAAAAAAAGGATCTCAAGAAGATCCTTTGAT
CTTTTCTACGGGGTCTGACGCTCAGTGGAACGAAAACTCACGTTAAGGGATTTTGGTCATGAGATTATCA
AAAAGGATCTTCACCTAGATCCTTTTAAATTAAAAATGAAGTTTTAAATCAATCTAAAGTATATATGAGT
AAACTTGGTCTGACAGTTACCAATGCTTAATCAGTGAGGCACCTATCTCAGCGATCTGTCTATTTCGTTC
ATCCATAGTTGCCTGACTCCCCGTCGTGTAGATAACTACGATACGGGAGGGCTTACCATCTGGCCCCAGT
GCTGCAATGATACCGCGAGACCCACGCTCACCGGCTCCAGATTTATCAGCAATAAACCAGCCAGCCGGAA
GGGCCGAGCGCAGAAGTGGTCCTGCAACTTTATCCGCCTCCATCCAGTCTATTAATTGTTGCCGGGAAGC
TAGAGTAAGTAGTTCGCCAGTTAATAGTTTGCGCAACGTTGTTGCCATTGCTACAGGCATCGTGGTGTCA
CGCTCGTCGTTTGGTATGGCTTCATTCAGCTCCGGTTCCCAACGATCAAGGCGAGTTACATGATCCCCCA
TGTTGTGCAAAAAAGCGGTTAGCTCCTTCGGTCCTCCGATCGTTGTCAGAAGTAAGTTGGCCGCAGTGTT
ATCACTCATGGTTATGGCAGCACTGCATAATTCTCTTACTGTCATGCCATCCGTAAGATGCTTTTCTGTG
ACTGGTGAGTACTCAACCAAGTCATTCTGAGAATAGTGTATGCGGCGACCGAGTTGCTCTTGCCCGGCGT
CAATACGGGATAATACCGCGCCACATAGCAGAACTTTAAAAGTGCTCATCATTGGAAAACGTTCTTCGGG
GCGAAAACTCTCAAGGATCTTACCGCTGTTGAGATCCAGTTCGATGTAACCCACTCGTGCACCCAACTGA
TCTTCAGCATCTTTTACTTTCACCAGCGTTTCTGGGTGAGCAAAAACAGGAAGGCAAAATGCCGCAAAAA
AGGGAATAAGGGCGACACGGAAATGTTGAATACTCATACTCTTCCTTTTTCAATATTATTGAAGCATTTA
TCAGGGTTATTGTCTCATGAGCGGATACATATTTGAATGTATTTAGAAAAATAAACAAATAGGGGTTCCG
CGCACATTTCCCCGAAAAGTGCCACCTAAATTGTAAGCGTTAATATTTTGTTAAAATTCGCGTTAAATTT
TTGTTAAATCAGCTCATTTTTTAACCAATAGGCCGAAATCGGCAAAATCCCTTATAAATCAAAAGAATAG
ACCGAGATAGGGT
[37 nt withheld, positions 6664-6700]
AAAGAACGTGGACTCCAACGTCAAAGG
[49 nt withheld, positions 6728-6776]
T
[91 nt withheld, positions 6778-6868]
CACAATGACGGCTACTACATGGTGCCATTCCTTCCTCTTTATAGGAATGGAGACTACCTCCTGTCCAACA
ATGCTCTTGGATACGAGTACGCCTACCTGTTGGACCCAGGTCATTGCACAACACCAGAAATGCCCTCTGA
TCTGCAAAAGACGTGAATATCTGTTCAGACACCCATATCCACTCTGTTCCACACAGGTCAGAGGTTTGTC
CAGGAGTTCTTGACAGAGGTGTAAAAAGTACTCAAAAATTTTACTCAAGTGAAAGTACAAGTACTTAGGG
AAAATTTTACTCAATTAAAAGTAAAAGTATCTGGCTAGAATCTTACTTGAGTAAAAGTAAAAAAGTACTC
CATTAAAATTGTACTTGAGTATTAAGGAAGTAAAAGGCTAGCAAGATCTGCTCGAGATACATTTGATTAG
AAGAGTTTGACTTGGGTTGATTATAGCAAATAGTGGAACACAAACAGATTTTGAAATATTCTTGCAAATT
TATTTATTAAATCCATTCAAATATTGTCATTTTTTGTACTGTGTAATTTATATTGATTTGCTCATACAAT
ATTTACATTTCGCTTAAACAATACACTATTATTTATATTTAAAAATAGCTATATATAAATCAAATGTATA
GCTCTTTTTTACACAATTAATCAAAGCTAAAATATTTGTCACACAAATACAGTAAGCCACTTCACAATGA
TATCTTCAAAATCTGTGCTTGACTGAATCATTTCATTTATTGTTTTGTAATTCACATTATACCTTACGTT
CTCCAGGCACAGTTTGAATTGTTGATAAATGAAGATAATACATCTGATTTAATTAGTCTCCTTTGTTTAT
AATAACTTTAATCTAATTTGATAGTAATAATTCCAGCAATACATCCATTACAATAAAAATCGCTTTTTTA
TTTTGCACATTAGTTTGCCGGTATTTGTTTAAAGTTTCACCATACTTTTAAATCATGTGCTATTTGAAAA
GGGCTGTTATGACTGGAATTAAATGTTTTTTTTTATATCAGTGTTTTAGATTGAAGTACAATATTTATAG
GTAAAATTCACCAGCATA
